Addgene plasmid #51464: PH-Btk(R28C)-GFP
Purpose: Non-PIP3 binding control for PH-Btk-GFP
Depositing lab: Tamas Balla. Depositing organization: National Institute of Child Health and Human Development (NICHD). Publication: Visualization of phosphoinositides that bind pleckstrin homology domains: calcium- and agonist-induced dynamic changes and relationship to myo-[3H]inositol-labeled phosphoinositide pools. Varnai P, Balla T. J Cell Biol. 1998 Oct 19;143(2):501-10. 10.1083/jcb.143.2.501 PubMed 9786958.
Backbone
  Vector backbone: pEGFP-N1
  Backbone manufacturer: Clontech
  Total vector size (bp): 5253
  Vector type: Mammalian Expression
  Selectable markers: Neomycin (select with G418)
Growth in bacteria
  Bacterial resistance: Kanamycin, 50 μg/mL
  Growth temperature: 37°C
  Growth strain: DH5alpha
  Copy number: High Copy
Gene/Insert
  Gene/Insert name: BTK (aa 1–177)
  Species: H. sapiens (human)
  Insert size (bp): 531
  Mutation: R28C
  GenBank ID: NM_000061.2
  Entrez Gene: BTK (a.k.a. AGMX1, AT, ATK, BPK, IGHD3, IMD1, PSCTK1, XLA)
  Promoter: CMV
  Tag / fusion protein: GFP (C terminal on insert)
  Cloning method: Restriction Enzyme; 5′ cloning site EcoR1 (not destroyed); 3′ cloning site BamHI (not destroyed)
  Sequencing primers: 5′ CMV-F; 3′ EGFP-N
Terms and licenses: Academic/Nonprofit Terms; Industry Terms: Not Available to Industry
How to cite: PH-Btk(R28C)-GFP was a gift from Tamas Balla (Addgene plasmid # 51464 ; http://n2t.net/addgene:51464 ; RRID:Addgene_51464)
