[The description below was written by a language model from this plasmid's Addgene catalogue record.]
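Description:
PH-Btk(R28C)-GFP is a mammalian expression plasmid built on the Clontech pEGFP-N1 backbone, with a recorded total size of 5253 bp. It is maintained as a high-copy plasmid in E. coli under kanamycin selection. The same backbone provides a neomycin resistance marker, so transfected mammalian cells can be selected with G418. No feature table accompanies the record, so elements such as the origins of replication and polyadenylation signals are not itemised here.

The insert is a 531 bp fragment of human BTK (Bruton's tyrosine kinase) encoding amino acids 1–177, the N-terminal region that contains the pleckstrin homology (PH) domain. It was cloned between EcoRI and BamHI sites, both of which are retained. Transcription is driven by the CMV promoter, and the BTK fragment is fused in frame to GFP at its C terminus, giving a fluorescent PH-domain protein that can be followed in living cells.

The insert carries the R28C substitution, and the construct is described as the non-PIP3-binding control for the parental PH-Btk-GFP probe. The wild-type fusion acts as a biosensor that moves to membranes where phosphatidylinositol 3,4,5-trisphosphate accumulates. The R28C version is meant to lack this lipid binding. Expressing it alongside the wild-type probe lets researchers check that any membrane recruitment they see depends on PIP3 recognition, and is not caused by overexpression, the GFP moiety or other interactions of the domain. Its typical use is in live-cell imaging of phosphoinositide dynamics and PI 3-kinase signalling.
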