>Addgene plasmid #51464 | PH-Btk(R28C)-GFP | addgene partial sequence | sequence record 81877 | CMV-F 5'-CGCAAATGGGCGGTAGGCGTG-3'
ACCGTCAGATCCGCTAGCGCTACCGGACTCAGATCTCGAGCTCAAGCTTCGAATTCCAGAAAGAAGAAGC
TATGGCCGCAGTGATTCTGGAGAGCATCTTTCTGAAGCGATCCCAACAGAAAAAGAAAACATCACCTCTA
AACTTCAAGAAGTGCCTGTTTCTCTTGACCGTGCACAAACTCTCCTACTATGAGTATGACTTTGAACGTG
GGAGAAGAGGCAGTAAGAAGGGTTCAATAGATGTTGAGAAGATCACTTGTGTTGAAACAGTGGTTCCTGA
AAAAAATCCTCCTCCAGAAAGACAGATTCCGAGAAGAGGTGAAGAGTCCAGTGAAATGGAGCAAATTTCA
ATCATTGAAAGGTTCCCTTATCCCTTCCAGGTTGTATATGATGAAGGGCCTCTCTACGTCTTCTCCCCAA
CTGAAGAACTAAGGAAGCGGTGGATTCACCAGCTCAAAAACGTAATCCGGTACAACAGTGATCTGGTTCA
GAAATATCACCCTTGCTTCTGGATCGATGGGCAGTATCTCTGCTGCTCTCAGACAGCCAAAAATGCTATG
GGCTGCCAAATTTTGGAGAACAGGAATGGAAGCTTAAAACCGGATCCACCGGTCGCCACCATGGTGAGCA
AGGGCGAGGAGCTGTTCACCGGGGTGGTGCCCATCCTGGTCGAGCTGGACGGCGACGTAAACGGCCACAA
GTTCAGCGTGTCCGGCGAGGGCGAGGGCGATGCCACCTACGGCAAGCTGACCCTGAAGTTCATCTGCACC
ACCGGCAAGCTGCCCGTGCCCTGGCCCACCCTCGTGACCACCCTGACCTACGGCGTGCAGTGCTTCAGCC
GCTACCC
